>Addgene plasmid #209503 | EC70132 | addgene full sequence | sequence record 413835 | Addgene NGS Result
CTAAATTGTAAGCGTTAATATTTTGTTAAAATTCGCGTTAAATTTTTGTTAAATCAGCTCATTTTTTAAC
CAATAGGCCGAAATCGGCAAAATCCCTTATAAATCAAAAGAATAGACCGAGATAGGGTTGAGTGGCCGCT
ACAGGGCGCTCCCATTCGCCATTCAGGCTGCGCAACTGTTGGGAAGGGCGTTTCGGTGCGGGCCTCTTCG
CTATTACGCCAGCTGGCGAAAGGGGGATGTGCTGCAAGGCGATTAAGTTGGGTAACGCCAGGGTTTTCCC
AGTCACGACGTTGTAAAACGACGGCCAGTGAGCGCGACGTAATACGACTCACTATAGGGCGAATTGGCGG
AAGGCCGTCAAGGCCGCATCGCATTCTGTGAAGACAATGTGCATGAATCCAAACCACACGGAGTTCAAAT
TCCCACAGATTAAGGCTCGTCCGTCGCACAAGGTAATGTGTGAATATTATATCTGTCGTGCAAAATTGCC
TGGCCTGCACAATTGCTGTTATAGTTGGCGGCAGGGAGAGTTTTAACATTGACTAGCGTGCTGATAATTT
GTGAGAAATAATAATTGACAAGTAGATACTGACATTTGAGAAGAGCTTCTGAACTGTTATTAGTAACAAA
AATGGAAAGCTGATGCACGGAAAAAGGAAAGAAAAAGCCATACTTTTTTTTAGGTAGGAAAAGAAAAAGC
CATACGAGACTGATGTCTCTCAGATGGGCCGGGATCTGTCTATCTAGCAGGCAGCAGCCCACCAACCTCA
CGGGCCAGCAATTACGAGTCCTTCTAAAAGCTCCCGCCGAGGGGCGCTGGCGCTGCTGTGCAGCAGCACG
TCTAACATTAGTCCCACCTCGCCAGTTTACAGGGAGCAGAACCAGCTTATAAGCGGAGGCGCGGCACCAA
GAAGCACCAGTGGTCTAGTGGTAGAATAGTACCCTGCCACGGTACAGACCCGGGTTCGATTCCCGGCTGG
AAATAATTTCTACTAAGTGTAGATTGAGACCGCAGCTGGCACGACAGGTTTGCCGACTGGAAAGCGGGCA
GTGAGCGCAACGCAATTAATGTGAGTTAGCTCACTCATTAGGCACCCCAGGCTTTACACTTTATGCTTCC
GGCTCGTATGTTGTGTGGAATTGTGAGCGGATAACAATTTCACACAGGAAACAGCTATGACCATGATTAC
GCCAAGCTTGCATGCCTGCAGGTCGACTCTAGAGGATCCCCGGGTACCGAGCTCGAATTCACTGGCCGTC
GTTTTACAACGTCGTGACTGGGAAAACCCTGGCGTTACCCAACTTAATCGCCTTGCAGCACATCCCCCTT
TCGCCAGCTGGCGTAATAGCGAAGAGGCCCGCACCGATCGCCCTTCCCAACAGTTGCGCAGCCTGAATGG
CGAATGGCGCCTGATGCGGTATTTTCTCCTTACGCATCTGTGCGGTATTTCACACCGCATATGGTGCACT
CTCAGTACAATCTGCTCTGATGCCGCATAGTTAAGCCAGCCCCGACACCCGCCAACACCCGCTGACGCGC
CCTGACGGGCTTGTCTGCTCCCGGCATCCGCTTACAGACAAGCTGTGACGGTCTCATAATTTCTACTAAG
TGTAGATTTTTTTGAGCTTGTCTTCCTGGCCTGGGCCTCATGGGCCTTCCGCTCACTGCCCGCTTTCCAG
TCGGGAAACCTGTCGTGCCAGCTGCATTAACATGGTCATAGCTGTTTCCTTGCGTATTGGGCGCTCTCCG
CTTCCTCGCTCACTGACTCGCTGCGCTCGGTCGTTCGGGTAAAGCCTGGGGTGCCTAATGAGCAAAAGGC
CAGCAAAAGGCCAGGAACCGTAAAAAGGCCGCGTTGCTGGCGTTTTTCCATAGGCTCCGCCCCCCTGACG
AGCATCACAAAAATCGACGCTCAAGTCAGAGGTGGCGAAACCCGACAGGACTATAAAGATACCAGGCGTT
TCCCCCTGGAAGCTCCCTCGTGCGCTCTCCTGTTCCGACCCTGCCGCTTACCGGATACCTGTCCGCCTTT
CTCCCTTCGGGAAGCGTGGCGCTTTCTCATAGCTCACGCTGTAGGTATCTCAGTTCGGTGTAGGTCGTTC
GCTCCAAGCTGGGCTGTGTGCACGAACCCCCCGTTCAGCCCGACCGCTGCGCCTTATCCGGTAACTATCG
TCTTGAGTCCAACCCGGTAAGACACGACTTATCGCCACTGGCAGCAGCCACTGGTAACAGGATTAGCAGA
GCGAGGTATGTAGGCGGTGCTACAGAGTTCTTGAAGTGGTGGCCTAACTACGGCTACACTAGAAGAACAG
TATTTGGTATCTGCGCTCTGCTGAAGCCAGTTACCTTCGGAAAAAGAGTTGGTAGCTCTTGATCCGGCAA
ACAAACCACCGCTGGTAGCGGTGGTTTTTTTGTTTGCAAGCAGCAGATTACGCGCAGAAAAAAAGGATCT
CAAGAAGATCCTTTGATCTTTTCTACGGGGTCTGACGCTCAGTGGAACGAAAACTCACGTTAAGGGATTT
TGGTCATGAGATTATCAAAAAGGATCTTCACCTAGATCCTTTTAAATTAAAAATGAAGTTTTAAATCAAT
CTAAAGTATATATGAGTAAACTTGGTCTGACAGTTACCAATGCTTAATCAGTGAGGCACCTATCTCAGCG
ATCTGTCTATTTCGTTCATCCATAGTTGCCTGACTCCCCGTCGTGTAGATAACTACGATACGGGAGGGCT
TACCATCTGGCCCCAGTGCTGCAATGATACCGCGAGAACCACGCTCACCGGCTCCAGATTTATCAGCAAT
AAACCAGCCAGCCGGAAGGGCCGAGCGCAGAAGTGGTCCTGCAACTTTATCCGCCTCCATCCAGTCTATT
AATTGTTGCCGGGAAGCTAGAGTAAGTAGTTCGCCAGTTAATAGTTTGCGCAACGTTGTTGCCATTGCTA
CAGGCATCGTGGTGTCACGCTCGTCGTTTGGTATGGCTTCATTCAGCTCCGGTTCCCAACGATCAAGGCG
AGTTACATGATCCCCCATGTTGTGCAAAAAAGCGGTTAGCTCCTTCGGTCCTCCGATCGTTGTCAGAAGT
AAGTTGGCCGCAGTGTTATCACTCATGGTTATGGCAGCACTGCATAATTCTCTTACTGTCATGCCATCCG
TAAGATGCTTTTCTGTGACTGGTGAGTACTCAACCAAGTCATTCTGAGAATAGTGTATGCGGCGACCGAG
TTGCTCTTGCCCGGCGTCAATACGGGATAATACCGCGCCACATAGCAGAACTTTAAAAGTGCTCATCATT
GGAAAACGTTCTTCGGGGCGAAAACTCTCAAGGATCTTACCGCTGTTGAGATCCAGTTCGATGTAACCCA
CTCGTGCACCCAACTGATCTTCAGCATCTTTTACTTTCACCAGCGTTTCTGGGTGAGCAAAAACAGGAAG
GCAAAATGCCGCAAAAAAGGGAATAAGGGCGACACGGAAATGTTGAATACTCATACTCTTCCTTTTTCAA
TATTATTGAAGCATTTATCAGGGTTATTGTCTCATGAGCGGATACATATTTGAATGTATTTAGAAAAATA
AACAAATAGGGGTTCCGCGCACATTTCCCCGAAAAGTGCCAC
Features (pLannotate 1.2.2; 17 found; start..end, strand, type, name):
      3..134     -  rep_origin     M13 ori (fragment): M13 bacteriophage origin of replication; arrow indicates direction of (+) strand synthesis
    155..311     -  CDS            lacZα (fragment): LacZα fragment of β-galactosidase; lacZ fragment
    320..338     +  promoter       T7 promoter: promoter for bacteriophage T7 RNA polymerase
    393..491     +  CDS            gsk3b (fragment): GSK3B_XENLA - Also known as Xgsk-3. Experimental evidence at protein level: Swiss-Prot protein existence level 1. Plays a role in the organization of the formation of the main body axis of developing embryo. Acts as an inhibitor of differentiation of primary neurons. Inhibits the ability of ectopically expressed NEUROD1 and other bHLH factors to promote early retinal cell differentiation. May participate in the Wnt signaling pathway. May regulate the circadian clock via phosphorylation of the major clock components. From Xenopus laevis (African clawed frog).
    916..979     +  ncRNA          tRNA: Accession: RF00005 - tRNA
   1012..1054    +  CDS            lacI (fragment): lac repressor; lacI; The lac repressor binds to the lac operator to inhibit transcription in E. coli. This inhibition can be relieved by adding lactose or isopropyl-β-D-thiogalactopyranoside (IPTG).
   1067..1088    +  protein_bind   CAP binding site: CAP binding activates transcription in the presence of cAMP. E. coli catabolite activator protein
   1103..1133    +  promoter       lac promoter: promoter for the E. coli lac operon
   1141..1157    +  protein_bind   lac operator: The lac repressor binds to the lac operator to inhibit transcription in E. coli. This inhibition can be relieved by adding lactose or isopropyl-β-D-thiogalactopyranoside (IPTG). lac repressor encoded by lacI
   1194..1250    -  misc_feature   MCS: pUC18/19 multiple cloning site
   1247..1404    +  CDS            lacZα (fragment): LacZα fragment of β-galactosidase; lacZ fragment
   1410..1509    -  misc_feature   bom (fragment): basis of mobility region from pBR322
   1663..1710    -  CDS            lacI (fragment): lac repressor; lacI; The lac repressor binds to the lac operator to inhibit transcription in E. coli. This inhibition can be relieved by adding lactose or isopropyl-β-D-thiogalactopyranoside (IPTG).
   1747..1787    -  rep_origin     RSF ori (fragment): Plasmids containing the RSF 1030 origin of replication can be propagated in E. coli cells that contain additional plasmids with compatible origins.
   1865..2453    -  rep_origin     ori: high-copy-number ColE1/pMB1/pBR322/pUC origin of replication
   2624..3484    -  CDS            AmpR: β-lactamase; bla; confers resistance to ampicillin, carbenicillin, and related antibiotics
   3485..3589    -  promoter       AmpR promoter: bla
