[The description below was written by a language model from this plasmid's Addgene catalogue record and pLannotate feature annotations shown in this document.]
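Description:
EC70132 is a small (about 3.6 kb) high-copy E. coli cloning plasmid from a Golden Gate-based CRISPR toolkit for barley and wheat mutagenesis. It serves as the acceptor into which protospacers are cloned to build Cas12a guide RNA expression units. The depositor describes it as a Golden Gate level 1, position 6 module, meaning the finished guide cassette is intended to occupy the sixth slot when level 1 transcription units are assembled into a higher-level construct. The backbone is not named in the record. The annotated features show a ColE1/pUC-type origin of replication and an ampicillin resistance gene (β-lactamase with its own promoter) for propagation and selection, along with remnants of an M13 origin, a T7 promoter and a lacZα fragment typical of pUC-derived cloning vectors.

The insert is listed as Cas12a-tRNA-DR-DR under the TaU3 promoter, a wheat U3 small nuclear RNA promoter of the kind used to drive Pol III transcription of guide RNAs in cereals. The species is given as Lachnospiraceae bacterium, the source of the LbCas12a system. At this plasmid size, the name most plausibly refers to the guide scaffold rather than the nuclease gene, and no Cas12a coding sequence is annotated. The feature table identifies a tRNA element followed by a complete lac promoter/operator–MCS–lacZα cassette. This layout fits a design in which lacZα sits between two Cas12a direct repeats (not annotated themselves) and is displaced when a protospacer is inserted, allowing blue/white screening, which matches LacZ being listed as the selectable marker. The tRNA presumably assists processing of the transcript. The short gsk3b, lacI, bom and RSF ori hits are small fragments and are probably spurious annotation matches.
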