Addgene plasmid #209503: EC70132
Purpose: Cloning protospacers for Cas12a editing
Depositing lab: Wendy Harwood & Cristobal Uauy. Depositing organization: John Innes Centre. Publication: An optimised CRISPR Cas9 and Cas12a mutagenesis toolkit for Barley and Wheat. Lawrenson T, Clarke M, Kirby R, Forner M, Steuernagel B, Brown JKM, Harwood W. Plant Methods. 2024 Aug 13;20(1):123. doi: 10.1186/s13007-024-01234-y. PubMed 39138524.
Backbone
  Vector backbone: Unknown
  Vector type: CRISPR
  Selectable markers: LacZ
Growth in bacteria
  Bacterial resistance: Ampicillin, 100 μg/mL
  Growth temperature: 37°C
  Growth strain: DH5alpha
  Copy number: High Copy
Gene/Insert
  Gene/Insert name: Cas12a-tRNA-DR-DR
  Species: Lachnospiraceae bacterium
  Promoter: TaU3
  Cloning method: Restriction Enzyme; 5′ cloning site unknown (unknown if destroyed)
Terms and licenses: Academic/Nonprofit Terms; Industry Terms: Not Available to Industry
Depositor comments: GoldeGate level 1 position 6
How to cite: EC70132 was a gift from Wendy Harwood & Cristobal Uauy (Addgene plasmid # 209503 ; http://n2t.net/addgene:209503 ; RRID:Addgene_209503)
